Addgene plasmid #152922: pGBW-m4133699
Purpose: Mammalian expression plasmid for SARS-CoV-2 ORF3a protein
Depositing lab: Ginkgo Bioworks & Benjie Chen. Depositing organization: Ginkgo Bioworks.
Backbone
  Vector backbone: pTwist_CMV_6
  Backbone size w/o insert (bp): 4180
  Vector type: Mammalian Expression
Growth in bacteria
  Bacterial resistance: Ampicillin, 100 μg/mL
  Growth temperature: 37°C
  Growth strain: DH5alpha
  Copy number: High Copy
Gene/Insert
  Gene/Insert name: SARS-CoV-2 ORF3a protein
  Species: Severe acute respiratory syndrome coronavirus 2
  Insert size (bp): 821
  Mutation: wt
  Entrez Gene: ORF3a (a.k.a. GU280_gp03)
  Promoter: CMV
  Tag / fusion protein: Cleavable TEV;TRX (C terminal on backbone)
  Cloning method: Unknown
Resource information
  A portion of this plasmid was derived from a plasmid made by: GinkgoBioworks
Depositor comments: NCBI reference sequence: YP_009724391.1
How to cite: pGBW-m4133699 was a gift from Ginkgo Bioworks & Benjie Chen (Addgene plasmid # 152922 ; http://n2t.net/addgene:152922 ; RRID:Addgene_152922)
