[The description below was written by a language model from this plasmid's Addgene catalogue record and pLannotate feature annotations shown in this document.]
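Description:
pGBW-m4133699 is a mammalian expression plasmid built on the pTwist_CMV_6 backbone and carrying the wild-type ORF3a coding sequence of SARS-CoV-2. It is maintained in E. coli as a high-copy plasmid through a ColE1/pUC-type origin and selected with ampicillin via the AmpR β-lactamase gene. The full depositor sequence is 5,424 nt. This is somewhat larger than the sum of the catalogued backbone and insert sizes, and the record does not explain the difference.

Expression is driven by the human cytomegalovirus immediate-early enhancer and promoter; the annotation software recognised the enhancer plus promoter fragments, including a match to a truncated CMVd2 form, directly upstream of the insert. The ORF3a reading frame is followed in the same orientation by E. coli thioredoxin (trxA) and a 6xHis tag. The catalogue lists the C-terminal fusion as a cleavable TEV site plus TRX. The short gap between ORF3a and trxA would accommodate such a protease site, although it is not annotated, and the His tag appears only in the feature table. An SV40 polyadenylation signal lies downstream of the fusion.

The expression unit is bracketed by 5' and 3' β-globin insulator elements, T7 and rrnG terminators and a synthetic poly(A) signal upstream of the enhancer. These parts are generally used to shield a cassette from read-through transcription and neighbouring regulatory influences.

ORF3a is an accessory protein described as a viroporin that acts at endosomes and lysosomes in virion egress and in blocking autophagy. The plasmid suits transient expression of a tagged form in mammalian cells, where thioredoxin can aid solubility, the His tag allows affinity capture, and TEV cleavage removes the fusion partner.
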