Features (pLannotate 1.2.2; 18 found; start..end, strand, type, name):
      5..829     +  CDS            AP3A_SARS2: Experimental evidence at protein level: Swiss-Prot protein existence level 1. Plays a role in virus egress via lysosomal trafficking (PubMed:33157038, PubMed:33422265). Forms homotetrameric ion channels (viroporin) localized at endosomes and lysosomes, that may induce deacidification of lysosomes thereby allowing safe virion egress through lysosomal trafficking (By similarity) (PubMed:33157038, PubMed:33422265). Also blocks formation of autolysosomes through binding and sequestering host TMUB1/HOPS on late endosomes. This prevents fusion of autophagosomes with lysosomes, disrupting autophagy a
    851..1177    +  CDS            trxA: THIO_ECO57 - Experimental evidence at protein level: Swiss-Prot protein existence level 1. Participates in various redox reactions through the reversible oxidation of its active center dithiol to a disulfide and catalyzes dithiol-disulfide exchange reactions. From Escherichia coli O157:H7.
   1199..1216    +  CDS            6xHis: 6xHis affinity tag
   1293..1414    -  polyA_signal   SV40 poly(A) signal: SV40 polyadenylation signal
   1437..1506    -  CDS            large T antigen (fragment): large T antigen from SV40 (simian virus 40)
   1529..1575    +  terminator     T7 terminator: transcription terminator for bacteriophage T7 RNA polymerase
   1605..1741    +  terminator     rrnG terminator: transcription terminator from the E. coli ribosomal RNA rrnG operon (Albrechtsen et al., 1991)
   1786..1857    +  misc_feature   3' β-globin insulator: insulator downstream of the human β-globin locus (Farrell et al., 2002)
   2083..2671    -  rep_origin     ori: high-copy-number ColE1/pMB1/pBR322/pUC origin of replication
   2843..2907    -  CDS            bla(M) (fragment): β-lactamase lacking the signal sequence; bla(M); allows cytosolic expression of β-lactamase
   3417..4277    +  CDS            AmpR: β-lactamase; bla; confers resistance to ampicillin, carbenicillin, and related antibiotics
   4290..4426    +  terminator     rrnG terminator: transcription terminator from the E. coli ribosomal RNA rrnG operon (Albrechtsen et al., 1991)
   4578..4649    +  misc_feature   5' β-globin insulator: insulator upstream of the human β-globin locus (Farrell et al., 2002)
   4654..4700    -  terminator     T7 terminator: transcription terminator for bacteriophage T7 RNA polymerase
   4718..4766    -  polyA_signal   poly(A) signal: synthetic polyadenylation signal
   4847..5150    +  enhancer       CMV enhancer: human cytomegalovirus immediate early enhancer
   5223..5240    -  promoter       CMV promoter (fragment): human cytomegalovirus (CMV) immediate early promoter
   5303..5354    +  promoter       CMVd2 promoter: truncated human cytomegalovirus (CMV) immediate early promoter that yields moderately reduced expression relative to the full-length promoter
>Addgene plasmid #152922 | pGBW-m4133699 | depositor full sequence | sequence record 295934 | Full Sequence
CACCATGGATTTGTTTATGAGAATCTTCACAATTGGAACTGTAACTTTGAAGCAAGGTGAAATCAAGGAT
GCTACTCCTTCAGATTTTGTTCGCGCTACTGCAACGATACCGATACAAGCCTCACTCCCTTTCGGATGGC
TTATTGTTGGCGTTGCACTTCTTGCTGTTTTTCAGAGCGCTTCCAAAATCATAACCCTCAAAAAGAGATG
GCAACTAGCACTCTCCAAGGGTGTTCACTTTGTTTGCAACTTGCTGTTGTTGTTTGTAACAGTTTACTCA
CACCTTTTGCTCGTTGCTGCTGGCCTTGAAGCCCCTTTTCTCTATCTTTATGCTTTAGTCTACTTCTTGC
AGAGTATAAACTTTGTAAGAATAATAATGAGGCTTTGGCTTTGCTGGAAATGCCGTTCCAAAAACCCATT
ACTTTATGATGCCAACTATTTTCTTTGCTGGCATACTAATTGTTACGACTATTGTATACCTTACAATAGT
GTAACTTCTTCAATTGTCATTACTTCAGGTGATGGCACAACAAGTCCTATTTCTGAACATGACTACCAGA
TTGGTGGTTATACTGAAAAATGGGAATCTGGAGTAAAAGACTGTGTTGTATTACACAGTTACTTCACTTC
AGACTATTACCAGCTGTACTCAACTCAATTGAGTACAGACACTGGTGTTGAACATGTTACCTTCTTCATC
TACAATAAAATTGTTGATGAGCCTGAAGAACATGTCCAAATTCACACAATCGACGGTTCATCCGGAGTTG
TTAATCCAGTAATGGAACCAATTTATGATGAACCGACGACGACTACTAGCGTGCCTTTGGAAAACCTTTA
CTTTCAGTCGATGAGTGACAAAATCATTCATCTAACCGATGACTCCTTTGATACAGACGTGTTGAAGGCC
GATGGTGCGATACTGGTAGATTTCTGGGCTGAATGGTGTGGCCCGTGCAAGATGATCGCACCCATTCTGG
ACGAGATCGCCGACGAGTATCAAGGAAAATTAACTGTCGCTAAGCTTAATATAGATCAGAACCCAGGGAC
GGCACCTAAATACGGCATCAGGGGAATACCTACCCTCCTGCTCTTTAAGAATGGGGAAGTTGCCGCGACA
AAAGTGGGAGCCCTGTCTAAGGGCCAGCTAAAAGAGTTCTTGGACGCTAACCTGGCAGGTTCAGGCTCGG
GGCACATGCACCATCACCATCACCATAGCAGCGGGCTCGTGCCACGCGGCTAAGCTAGCTTGACTGACTG
AGATACAGCGTACCTTCAGCTCACAGACATGATAAGATACATTGATGAGTTTGGACAAACCACAACTAGA
ATGCAGTGAAAAAAATGCTTTATTTGTGAAATTTGTGATGCTATTGCTTTATTTGTAACCATTATAAGCT
GCAATAAACAAGTTAACAACAACAATTGCATTCATTTTATGTTTCAGGTTCAGGGGGAGGTGTGGGAGGT
TTTTTAAAGCAAGTAAAACCTCTACAAATGTGGTATTGGCCCATCTCTATCGGTATCGTAGCATAACCCC
TTGGGGCCTCTAAACGGGTCTTGAGGGGTTTTTTGTGCCCCTCGGGCCGGATTGCTATCTACCGGCATTG
GCGCAGAAAAAAATGCCTGATGCGACGCTGCGCGTCTTATACTCCCACATATGCCAGATTCAGCAACGGA
TACGGCTTCCCCAACTTGCCCACTTCCATACGTGTCCTCCTTACCAGAAATTTATCCTTAAGGTCGTCAG
CTATCCTGCAGGCGATCTCTCGATTTCGATCAAGACATTCCTTTAATGGTCTTTTCTGGACACCACTAGG
GGTCAGAAGTAGTTCATCAAACTTTCTTCCCTCCCTAATCTCATTGGTTACCTTGGGCTATCGAAACTTA
ATTAACCAGTCAAGTCAGCTACTTGGCGAGATCGACTTGTCTGGGTTTCGACTACGCTCAGAATTGCGTC
AGTCAAGTTCGATCTGGTCCTTGCTATTGCACCCGTTCTCCGATTACGAGTTTCATTTAAATCATGTGAG
CAAAAGGCCAGCAAAAGGCCAGGAACCGTAAAAAGGCCGCGTTGCTGGCGTTTTTCCATAGGCTCCGCCC
CCCTGACGAGCATCACAAAAATCGACGCTCAAGTCAGAGGTGGCGAAACCCGACAGGACTATAAAGATAC
CAGGCGTTTCCCCCTGGAAGCTCCCTCGTGCGCTCTCCTGTTCCGACCCTGCCGCTTACCGGATACCTGT
CCGCCTTTCTCCCTTCGGGAAGCGTGGCGCTTTCTCATAGCTCACGCTGTAGGTATCTCAGTTCGGTGTA
GGTCGTTCGCTCCAAGCTGGGCTGTGTGCACGAACCCCCCGTTCAGCCCGACCGCTGCGCCTTATCCGGT
AACTATCGTCTTGAGTCCAACCCGGTAAGACACGACTTATCGCCACTGGCAGCAGCCACTGGTAACAGGA
TTAGCAGAGCGAGGTATGTAGGCGGTGCTACAGAGTTCTTGAAGTGGTGGCCTAACTACGGCTACACTAG
AAGAACAGTATTTGGTATCTGCGCTCTGCTGAAGCCAGTTACCTTCGGAAAAAGAGTTGGTAGCTCTTGA
TCCGGCAAACAAACCACCGCTGGTAGCGGTGGTTTTTTTGTTTGCAAGCAGCAGATTACGCGCAGAAAAA
AAGGATCTCAAGAAGATCCTTTGATCTTTTCTACGGGGTCTGACGCTCAGTGGAACGAAAACTCACGTTA
AGGGATTTTGGTCATGAGATTATCAAAAAGGATCTTCACCTAGATCCTTTTAAATTAAAAATGAAGTTTT
AAATCAATCTAAAGTATATATGAGTAAACTTGGTCTGACAGTTACCAATGCTTAATCAGTGAGGCACCTA
TCTCAGCGATCTGTCTATTTCGTTCATCCATAGTTGCATTTAAATTTCCGAACTCTCCAAGGCCCTCGTC
GGAAAATCTTCAAACCTTTCGTCCGATCCATCTTGCAGGCTACCTCTCGAACGAACTATCGCAAGTCTCT
TGGCCGGCCTTGCGCCTTGGCTATTGCTTGGCAGCGCCTATCGCCAGGTATTACTCCAATCCCGAATATC
CGAGATCGGGATCACCCGAGAGAAGTTCAACCTACATCCTCAATCCCGATCTATCCGAGATCCGAGGAAT
ATCGAAATCGGGGCGCGCCTGGTGTACCGAGAACGATCCTCTCAGTGCGAGTCTCGACGATCCATATCGT
TGCTTGGCAGTCAGCCAGTCGGAATCCAGCTTGGGACCCAGGAAGTCCAATCGTCAGATATTGTACTCAA
GCCTGGTCACGGCAGCGTACCGATCTGTTTAAACCTAGATATTGATAGTCTGATCGGTCAACGTATAATC
GAGTCCTAGCTTTTGCAAACATCTATCAAGAGACAGGATCAGCAGGAGGCTTTCGCATGAGTATTCAACA
TTTCCGTGTCGCCCTTATTCCCTTTTTTGCGGCATTTTGCCTTCCTGTTTTTGCTCACCCAGAAACGCTG
GTGAAAGTAAAAGATGCTGAAGATCAGTTGGGTGCGCGAGTGGGTTACATCGAACTGGATCTCAACAGCG
GTAAGATCCTTGAGAGTTTTCGCCCCGAAGAACGCTTTCCAATGATGAGCACTTTTAAAGTTCTGCTATG
TGGCGCGGTATTATCCCGTATTGACGCCGGGCAAGAGCAACTCGGTCGCCGCATACACTATTCTCAGAAT
GACTTGGTTGAGTATTCACCAGTCACAGAAAAGCATCTTACGGATGGCATGACAGTAAGAGAATTATGCA
GTGCTGCCATAACCATGAGTGATAACACTGCGGCCAACTTACTTCTGACAACGATTGGAGGACCGAAGGA
GCTAACCGCTTTTTTGCACAACATGGGGGATCATGTAACTCGCCTTGATCGTTGGGAACCGGAGCTGAAT
GAAGCCATACCAAACGACGAGCGTGACACCACGATGCCTGTAGCAATGGCAACAACCTTGCGTAAACTAT
TAACTGGCGAACTACTTACTCTAGCTTCCCGGCAACAGTTGATAGACTGGATGGAGGCGGATAAAGTTGC
AGGACCACTTCTGCGCTCGGCCCTTCCGGCTGGCTGGTTTATTGCTGATAAATCTGGAGCCGGTGAGCGT
GGGTCTCGCGGTATCATTGCAGCACTGGGGCCAGATGGTAAGCCCTCCCGTATCGTAGTTATCTACACGA
CGGGGAGTCAGGCAACTATGGATGAACGAAATAGACAGATCGCTGAGATAGGTGCCTCACTGATTAAGCA
TTGGTAACCGATTCTAGGTGCATTGGCGCAGAAAAAAATGCCTGATGCGACGCTGCGCGTCTTATACTCC
CACATATGCCAGATTCAGCAACGGATACGGCTTCCCCAACTTGCCCACTTCCATACGTGTCCTCCTTACC
AGAAATTTATCCTTAAGATCCCGAATCGTTTAAACTCGACTCTGGCTCTATCGAATCTCCGTCGTTTCGA
GCTTACGCGAACAGCCGTGGCGCTCATTTGCTCGTCGGGCATCGAATCTCGTCAGCTATCGTCAGCTTAC
CTTTTTGGCAGCGATCGCGGCTCCCGACATCTTGGACCATTAGCTCCACAGGTATCTTCTTCCCTCTAGT
GGTCATAACAGCAGCTTCAGCTACCTCTCAATTCAAAAAACCCCTCAAGACCCGTTTAGAGGCCCCAAGG
GGTTATGCTATCAATCGTTGCGTTACACACACAAAAAACCAACACACATCCATCTTCGATGGATAGCGAT
TTTATTATCTAACTGCTGATCGAGTGTAGCCAGATCTAGTAATCAATTACGGGGTCATTAGTTCATAGCC
CATATATGGAGTTCCGCGTTACATAACTTACGGTAAATGGCCCGCCTGGCTGACCGCCCAACGACCCCCG
CCCATTGACGTCAATAATGACGTATGTTCCCATAGTAACGCCAATAGGGACTTTCCATTGACGTCAATGG
GTGGAGTATTTACGGTAAACTGCCCACTTGGCAGTACATCAAGTGTATCATATGCCAAGTACGCCCCCTA
TTGACGTCAATGACGGTAAATGGCCCGCCTGGCATTATGCCCAGTACATGACCTTATGGGACTTTCCTAC
TTGGCAGTACATCTACGTATTAGTCATCGCTATTACCATGCTGATGCGGTTTTGGCAGTACATCAATGGG
CGTGGATAGCGGTTTGACTCACGGGGATTTCCAAGTCTCCACCCCATTGACGTCAATGGGAGTTTGTTTT
GGCACCAAAATCAACGGGACTTTCCAAAATGTCGTAACAACTCCGCCCCATTGACGCAAATGGGCGGTAG
GCGTGTACGGTGGGAGGTCTATATAAGCAGAGCTGGTTTAGTGAACCGTCAGATCAGATCTTTGTCGATC
CTACCATCCACTCGACACACCCGCCAGCGGCCGC
